Addgene plasmid #135207: pME turquoise2
Purpose: Cyan fluorescent tag
Depositing lab: David Tobin. Depositing organization: Duke University. Publication: Interception of host angiogenic signalling limits mycobacterial growth. Oehlers SH, Cronan MR, Scott NR, Thomas MI, Okuda KS, Walton EM, Beerman RW, Crosier PS, Tobin DM. Nature. 2015 Jan 29;517(7536):612-5. doi: 10.1038/nature13967. Epub 2014 Nov 24. PubMed 25470057.
Backbone
  Vector backbone: pDONR 221
  Vector type: Synthetic Biology
Growth in bacteria
  Bacterial resistance: Kanamycin, 50 μg/mL
  Growth temperature: 37°C
  Growth strain: DH5alpha
  Copy number: High Copy
Gene/Insert
  Gene/Insert name: mTurquoise2
  Species: Aequorea victoria
  Cloning method: Gateway Cloning
Terms and licenses: Academic/Nonprofit Terms; Industry Terms: Not Available to Industry
How to cite: pME turquoise2 was a gift from David Tobin (Addgene plasmid # 135207 ; http://n2t.net/addgene:135207 ; RRID:Addgene_135207)
