[The description below was written by a language model from this plasmid's Addgene catalogue record and the feature table of its GenBank file.]
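Description:
pME turquoise2 is a small (about 3.3 kb) Gateway entry clone built on the pDONR 221 backbone, carrying the coding sequence for the cyan fluorescent protein mTurquoise2. It is a bacterial cloning intermediate rather than an expression vector. It replicates in E. coli from a high-copy ColE1/pUC-type origin and is selected with kanamycin through the aph(3')-Ia aminoglycoside phosphotransferase gene. The rrnB T1 and T2 transcription terminators lie upstream of the recombination cassette, where they limit read-through from the backbone into the insert.

The payload is a mammalian codon-optimized mTurquoise2 open reading frame, an enhanced monomeric CFP variant derived from the Aequorea victoria fluorescent protein. It is flanked by attL1 and attL2 sites, which are the substrates for LR Clonase, so the fluorescent protein sequence can be transferred in a defined orientation into attR-containing destination vectors. The "pME" name suggests a middle-entry element for multisite Gateway assembly with separate 5' promoter and 3' elements, although the record does not state this explicitly. No eukaryotic promoter or polyadenylation signal is annotated in the plasmid, so expression depends on the parts supplied during recombination. The only promoter listed is a T7 promoter just outside attL2, oriented toward the insert on the opposite strand. M13 forward and reverse primer sites bracket the cassette, and several EGFP-family primer sites fall within the coding sequence, which allows sequence verification. The stated purpose is simply a cyan fluorescent tag, a modular building block for reporter or fusion constructs.
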