LOCUS       Exported 3273 bp ds-DNA circular SYN 12-MAY-2021
DEFINITION  Cyan fluorescent tag.
ACCESSION   .
VERSION     .
KEYWORDS    pME turquoise2
SOURCE      synthetic DNA construct
  ORGANISM  synthetic DNA construct
REFERENCE   1 (bases 1 to 3273)
  AUTHORS   Oehlers SH, Cronan MR, Scott NR, Thomas MI, Okuda KS, Walton EM,
            Beerman RW, Crosier PS, Tobin DM
  TITLE     Interception of host angiogenic signalling limits mycobacterial
            growth.
  JOURNAL   Nature. 2015 Jan 29;517(7536):612-5. doi: 10.1038/nature13967. Epub
            2014 Nov 24.
  PUBMED    25470057
REFERENCE   2 (bases 1 to 3273)
  AUTHORS   .
  TITLE     Direct Submission
  JOURNAL   Exported May 12, 2021 from SnapGene Server 1.1.58
            http://www.snapgene.com
FEATURES             Location/Qualifiers
     source          1..3273
                     /organism="synthetic DNA construct"
                     /mol_type="other DNA"
     primer_bind     92..109
                     /label=L4440
                     /note="L4440 vector, forward primer"
     terminator      268..295
                     /label=rrnB T2 terminator
                     /note="transcription terminator T2 from the E. coli rrnB
                     gene"
     terminator      387..473
                     /gene="Escherichia coli rrnB"
                     /label=rrnB T1 terminator
                     /note="transcription terminator T1 from the E. coli rrnB
                     gene"
     primer_bind     522..544
                     /label=M13/pUC Forward
                     /note="In lacZ gene"
     primer_bind     536..553
                     /label=M13 Forward
                     /note="In lacZ gene. Also called M13-F20 or M13 (-21)
                     Forward"
     primer_bind     537..553
                     /label=M13 fwd
                     /note="common sequencing primer, one of multiple similar
                     variants"
     protein_bind    569..668
                     /gene="mutant version of attL"
                     /label=attL1
                     /bound_moiety="LR Clonase(TM)"
                     /note="recombination site for the Gateway(R) LR reaction"
     CDS             674..1393
                     /codon_start=1
                     /product="enhanced monomeric variant of CFP (Goedhart et
                     al., 2012)"
                     /label=mTurquoise2
                     /note="mammalian codon-optimized"
                     /translation="MVSKGEELFTGVVPILVELDGDVNGHKFSVSGEGEGDATYGKLTL
                     KFICTTGKLPVPWPTLVTTLSWGVQCFARYPDHMKQHDFFKSAMPEGYVQERTIFFKDD
                     GNYKTRAEVKFEGDTLVNRIELKGIDFKEDGNILGHKLEYNYFSDNVYITADKQKNGIK
                     ANFKIRHNIEDGGVQLADHYQQNTPIGDGPVLLPDNHYLSTQSKLSKDPNEKRDHMVLL
                     EFVTAAGITLGMDELYK"
     primer_bind     complement(719..740)
                     /label=EGFP-N
                     /note="EGFP, reverse primer"
     primer_bind     complement(980..999)
                     /label=EXFP-R
                     /note="For distinguishing EGFP variants, reverse primer"
     primer_bind     1327..1348
                     /label=EGFP-C
                     /note="EGFP, forward primer"
     protein_bind    complement(1398..1497)
                     /gene="mutant version of attL"
                     /label=attL2
                     /bound_moiety="LR Clonase(TM)"
                     /note="recombination site for the Gateway(R) LR reaction"
     primer_bind     complement(1514..1533)
                     /label=T7
                     /note="T7 promoter, forward primer"
     promoter        complement(1515..1533)
                     /label=T7 promoter
                     /note="promoter for bacteriophage T7 RNA polymerase"
     primer_bind     complement(1538..1554)
                     /label=M13 rev
                     /note="common sequencing primer, one of multiple similar
                     variants"
     primer_bind     complement(1538..1554)
                     /label=M13 Reverse
                     /note="In lacZ gene. Also called M13-rev"
     primer_bind     complement(1656..1675)
                     /label=pENTR-R
                     /note="pENTR vectors, reverse primer"
     CDS             1667..2476
                     /codon_start=1
                     /gene="aph(3')-Ia"
                     /product="aminoglycoside phosphotransferase"
                     /label=KanR
                     /note="confers resistance to kanamycin in bacteria or G418
                     (Geneticin(R)) in eukaryotes"
                     /translation="MSHIQRETSRPRLNSNMDADLYGYKWARDNVGQSGATIYRLYGKP
                     DAPELFLKHGKGSVANDVTDEMVRLNWLTEFMPLPTIKHFIRTPDDAWLLTTAIPGKTA
                     FQVLEEYPDSGENIVDALAVFLRRLHSIPVCNCPFNSDRVFRLAQAQSRMNNGLVDASD
                     FDDERNGWPVEQVWKEMHKLLPFSPDSVVTHGDFSLDNLIFDEGKLIGCIDVGRVGIAD
                     RYQDLAILWNCLGEFSPSLQKRLFQKYGIDNPDMNKLQFHLMLDEFF"
     primer_bind     complement(1734..1753)
                     /label=Kan-R
                     /note="Kanamycin resistance gene, reverse primer"
     rep_origin      2623..3211
                     /direction=RIGHT
                     /label=ori
                     /note="high-copy-number ColE1/pMB1/pBR322/pUC origin of
                     replication"
     primer_bind     3112..3131
                     /label=pBR322ori-F
                     /note="pBR322 origin, forward primer"
ORIGIN
        1 ctttcctgcg ttatcccctg attctgtgga taaccgtatt accgcctttg agtgagctga
       61 taccgctcgc cgcagccgaa cgaccgagcg cagcgagtca gtgagcgagg aagcggaaga
      121 gcgcccaata cgcaaaccgc ctctccccgc gcgttggccg attcattaat gcagctggca
      181 cgacaggttt cccgactgga aagcgggcag tgagcgcaac gcaattaata cgcgtaccgc
      241 tagccaggaa gagtttgtag aaacgcaaaa aggccatccg tcaggatggc cttctgctta
      301 gtttgatgcc tggcagttta tggcgggcgt cctgcccgcc accctccggg ccgttgcttc
      361 acaacgttca aatccgctcc cggcggattt gtcctactca ggagagcgtt caccgacaaa
      421 caacagataa aacgaaaggc ccagtcttcc gactgagcct ttcgttttat ttgatgcctg
      481 gcagttccct actctcgcgt taacgctagc atggatgttt tcccagtcac gacgttgtaa
      541 aacgacggcc agtcttaagc tcgggcccca aataatgatt ttattttgac tgatagtgac
      601 ctgttcgttg caacaaattg atgagcaatg cttttttata atgccaactt tgtacaaaaa
      661 agcaggctgg accatggtga gcaagggcga ggagctgttc accggggtgg tgcccatcct
      721 ggtcgagctg gacggcgacg taaacggcca caagttcagc gtgtccggcg agggcgaggg
      781 cgatgccacc tacggcaagc tgaccctgaa gttcatctgc accaccggca agctgcccgt
      841 gccctggccc accctcgtga ccaccctgtc ctggggcgtg cagtgcttcg cccgctaccc
      901 cgaccacatg aagcagcacg acttcttcaa gtccgccatg cccgaaggct acgtccagga
      961 gcgcaccatc ttcttcaagg acgacggcaa ctacaagacc cgcgccgagg tgaagttcga
     1021 gggcgacacc ctggtgaacc gcatcgagct gaagggcatc gacttcaagg aggacggcaa
     1081 catcctgggg cacaagctgg agtacaacta ctttagcgac aacgtctata tcaccgccga
     1141 caagcagaag aacggcatca aggccaactt caagatccgc cacaacatcg aggacggcgg
     1201 cgtgcagctc gccgaccact accagcagaa cacccccatc ggcgacggcc ccgtgctgct
     1261 gcccgacaac cactacctga gcacccagtc caagctgagc aaagacccca acgagaagcg
     1321 cgatcacatg gtcctgctgg agttcgtgac cgccgccggg atcactctcg gcatggacga
     1381 gctctacaag tagatctacc cagctttctt gtacaaagtt ggcattataa gaaagcattg
     1441 cttatcaatt tgttgcaacg aacaggtcac tatcagtcaa aataaaatca ttatttgcca
     1501 tccagctgat atcccctata gtgagtcgta ttacatggtc atagctgttt cctggcagct
     1561 ctggcccgtg tctcaaaatc tctgatgtta cattgcacaa gataaaaata tatcatcatg
     1621 aacaataaaa ctgtctgctt acataaacag taatacaagg ggtgttatga gccatattca
     1681 acgggaaacg tcgaggccgc gattaaattc caacatggat gctgatttat atgggtataa
     1741 atgggctcgc gataatgtcg ggcaatcagg tgcgacaatc tatcgcttgt atgggaagcc
     1801 cgatgcgcca gagttgtttc tgaaacatgg caaaggtagc gttgccaatg atgttacaga
     1861 tgagatggtc agactaaact ggctgacgga atttatgcct cttccgacca tcaagcattt
     1921 tatccgtact cctgatgatg catggttact caccactgcg atccccggaa aaacagcatt
     1981 ccaggtatta gaagaatatc ctgattcagg tgaaaatatt gttgatgcgc tggcagtgtt
     2041 cctgcgccgg ttgcattcga ttcctgtttg taattgtcct tttaacagcg atcgcgtatt
     2101 tcgtctcgct caggcgcaat cacgaatgaa taacggtttg gttgatgcga gtgattttga
     2161 tgacgagcgt aatggctggc ctgttgaaca agtctggaaa gaaatgcata aacttttgcc
     2221 attctcaccg gattcagtcg tcactcatgg tgatttctca cttgataacc ttatttttga
     2281 cgaggggaaa ttaataggtt gtattgatgt tggacgagtc ggaatcgcag accgatacca
     2341 ggatcttgcc atcctatgga actgcctcgg tgagttttct ccttcattac agaaacggct
     2401 ttttcaaaaa tatggtattg ataatcctga tatgaataaa ttgcagtttc atttgatgct
     2461 cgatgagttt ttctaatcag aattggttaa ttggttgtaa cactggcaga gcattacgct
     2521 gacttgacgg gacggcgcaa gctcatgacc aaaatccctt aacgtgagtt acgcgtcgtt
     2581 ccactgagcg tcagaccccg tagaaaagat caaaggatct tcttgagatc ctttttttct
     2641 gcgcgtaatc tgctgcttgc aaacaaaaaa accaccgcta ccagcggtgg tttgtttgcc
     2701 ggatcaagag ctaccaactc tttttccgaa ggtaactggc ttcagcagag cgcagatacc
     2761 aaatactgtt cttctagtgt agccgtagtt aggccaccac ttcaagaact ctgtagcacc
     2821 gcctacatac ctcgctctgc taatcctgtt accagtggct gctgccagtg gcgataagtc
     2881 gtgtcttacc gggttggact caagacgata gttaccggat aaggcgcagc ggtcgggctg
     2941 aacggggggt tcgtgcacac agcccagctt ggagcgaacg acctacaccg aactgagata
     3001 cctacagcgt gagctatgag aaagcgccac gcttcccgaa gggagaaagg cggacaggta
     3061 tccggtaagc ggcagggtcg gaacaggaga gcgcacgagg gagcttccag ggggaaacgc
     3121 ctggtatctt tatagtcctg tcgggtttcg ccacctctga cttgagcgtc gatttttgtg
     3181 atgctcgtca ggggggcgga gcctatggaa aaacgccagc aacgcggcct ttttacggtt
     3241 cctggccttt tgctggcctt ttgctcacat gtt
//
